>Addgene plasmid #161287 | pDONR221-SLC35F2_STOP | addgene full sequence | sequence record 346619 | Addgene NGS Result
CAAATAATGATTTTATTTTGACTGATAGTGACCTGTTCGTTGCAACACATTGATGAGCAATGCTTTTTTA
TAATGCCAACTTTGTACAAAAAAGCAGGCTCCACCATGGAGGCCGATAGCCCTGCAGGACCAGGAGCACC
AGAGCCACTGGCCGAGGGCGCCGCCGCCGAGTTTAGCTCCCTGCTGCGGAGAATCAAGGGCAAGCTGTTC
ACATGGAACATCCTGAAGACCATCGCCCTGGGCCAGATGCTGTCTCTGTGCATCTGTGGCACAGCCATCA
CCAGCCAGTACCTGGCCGAGCGGTATAAGGTGAACACACCAATGCTGCAGTCCTTCATCAATTACTGCCT
GCTGTTTCTGATCTATACCGTGATGCTGGCCTTTCGGTCCGGCTCTGATAACCTGCTGGTCATCCTGAAG
AGAAAGTGGTGGAAGTACATCCTGCTGGGACTGGCAGACGTGGAGGCCAATTATGTGATCGTGCGGGCCT
ACCAGTATACCACACTGACAAGCGTGCAGCTGCTGGATTGCTTCGGCATCCCCGTGCTGATGGCCCTGTC
CTGGTTTATCCTGCACGCCAGGTACCGCGTGATCCACTTCATCGCAGTGGCCGTGTGCCTGCTGGGAGTG
GGAACCATGGTGGGAGCAGACATCCTGGCAGGAAGGGAGGACAACAGCGGATCCGATGTGCTGATCGGCG
ACATCCTGGTGCTGCTGGGAGCATCCCTGTACGCCATCTCTAACGTGTGCGAGGAGTATATCGTGAAGAA
GCTGAGCAGGCAGGAGTTCCTGGGAATGGTGGGACTGTTTGGCACCATCATCTCCGGCATCCAGCTGCTG
ATCGTGGAGTACAAGGATATCGCCTCTATCCACTGGGACTGGAAGATCGCCCTGCTGTTCGTGGCCTTTG
CCCTGTGCATGTTCTGTCTGTACTCCTTTATGCCTCTGGTCATCAAGGTGACATCTGCCACCAGCGTGAA
TCTGGGCATCCTGACAGCCGATCTGTATTCTCTGTTCGTGGGCCTGTTCCTGTTTGGCTACAAGTTTAGC
GGCCTGTATATCCTGTCCTTCACCGTGATCATGGTGGGCTTTATCCTGTATTGTTCTACCCCCACAAGAA
CCGCAGAGCCTGCAGAGTCTAGCGTGCCACCTGTGACAAGCATCGGCATCGACAACCTGGGCCTGAAGCT
GGAGGAGAATCTGCAGGAGACCCACTCCGCCGTGCTGTAAGACCCAGCTTTCTTGTACAAAGTTGGCATT
ATAAGAAAGCATTGCTTATCAATTTGTTGCAACGAACAGGTCACTATCAGTCAAAATAAAATCATTATTT
GCCATCCAGCTGATATCCCCTATAGTGAGTCGTATTACATGGTCATAGCTGTTTCCTGGCAGCTCTGGCC
CGTGTCTCAAAATCTCTGATGTTACATTGCACAAGATAAAAATATATCATCATGAACAATAAAACTGTCT
GCTTACATAAACAGTAATACAAGGGGTGTTATGAGCCATATTCAACGGGAAACGTCGAGGCCGCGATTAA
ATTCCAACATGGATGCTGATTTATATGGGTATAAATGGGCTCGCGATAATGTCGGGCAATCAGGTGCGAC
AATCTATCGCTTGTATGGGAAGCCCGATGCGCCAGAGTTGTTTCTGAAACATGGCAAAGGTAGCGTTGCC
AATGATGTTACAGATGAGATGGTCAGACTAAACTGGCTGACGGAATTTATGCCTCTTCCGACCATCAAGC
ATTTTATCCGTACTCCTGATGATGCATGGTTACTCACCACTGCGATCCCCGGAAAAACAGCATTCCAGGT
ATTAGAAGAATATCCTGATTCAGGTGAAAATATTGTTGATGCGCTGGCAGTGTTCCTGCGCCGGTTGCAT
TCGATTCCTGTTTGTAATTGTCCTTTTAACAGCGATCGCGTATTTCGTCTCGCTCAGGCGCAATCACGAA
TGAATAACGGTTTGGTTGATGCGAGTGATTTTGATGACGAGCGTAATGGCTGGCCTGTTGAACAAGTCTG
GAAAGAAATGCATAAACTTTTGCCATTCTCACCGGATTCAGTCGTCACTCATGGTGATTTCTCACTTGAT
AACCTTATTTTTGACGAGGGGAAATTAATAGGTTGTATTGATGTTGGACGAGTCGGAATCGCAGACCGAT
ACCAGGATCTTGCCATCCTATGGAACTGCCTCGGTGAGTTTTCTCCTTCATTACAGAAACGGCTTTTTCA
AAAATATGGTATTGATAATCCTGATATGAATAAATTGCAGTTTCATTTGATGCTCGATGAGTTTTTCTAA
TCAGAATTGGTTAATTGGTTGTAACACTGGCAGAGCATTACGCTGACTTGACGGGACGGCGCAAGCTCAT
GACCAAAATCCCTTAACGTGAGTTACGCGTCGTTCCACTGAGCGTCAGACCCCGTAGAAAAGATCAAAGG
ATCTTCTTGAGATCCTTTTTTTCTGCGCGTAATCTGCTGCTTGCAAACAAAAAAACCACCGCTACCAGCG
GTGGTTTGTTTGCCGGATCAAGAGCTACCAACTCTTTTTCCGAAGGTAACTGGCTTCAGCAGAGCGCAGA
TACCAAATACTGTTCTTCTAGTGTAGCCGTAGTTAGGCCACCACTTCAAGAACTCTGTAGCACCGCCTAC
ATACCTCGCTCTGCTAATCCTGTTACCAGTGGCTGCTGCCAGTGGCGATAAGTCGTGTCTTACCGGGTTG
GACTCAAGACGATAGTTACCGGATAAGGCGCAGCGGTCGGGCTGAACGGGGGGTTCGTGCACACAGCCCA
GCTTGGAGCGAACGACCTACACCGAACTGAGATACCTACAGCGTGAGCTATGAGAAAGCGCCACGCTTCC
CGAAGGGAGAAAGGCGGACAGGTATCCGGTAAGCGGCAGGGTCGGAACAGGAGAGCGCACGAGGGAGCTT
CCAGGGGGAAACGCCTGGTATCTTTATAGTCCTGTCGGGTTTCGCCACCTCTGACTTGAGCGTCGATTTT
TGTGATGCTCGTCAGGGGGGCGGAGCCTATGGAAAAACGCCAGCAACGCGGCCTTTTTACGGTTCCTGGC
CTTTTGCTGGCCTTTTGCTCACATGTTCTTTCCTGCGTTATCCCCTGATTCTGTGGATAACCGTATTACC
GCCTTTGAGTGAGCTGATACCGCTCGCCGCAGCCGAACGACCGAGCGCAGCGAGTCAGTGAGCGAGGAAG
CGGAAGAGCGCCCAATACGCAAACCGCCTCTCCCCGCGCGTTGGCCGATTCATTAATGCAGCTGGCACGA
CAGGTTTCCCGACTGGAAAGCGGGCAGTGAGCGCAACGCAATTAATACGCGTACCGCTAGCCAGGAAGAG
TTTGTAGAAACGCAAAAAGGCCATCCGTCAGGATGGCCTTCTGCTTAGTTTGATGCCTGGCAGTTTATGG
CGGGCGTCCTGCCCGCCACCCTCCGGGCCGTTGCTTCACAACGTTCAAATCCGCTCCCGGCGGATTTGTC
CTACTCAGGAGAGCGTTCACCGACAAACAACAGATAAAACGAAAGGCCCAGTCTTCCGACTGAGCCTTTC
GTTTTATTTGATGCCTGGCAGTTCCCTACTCTCGCGTTAACGCTAGCATGGATGTTTTCCCAGTCACGAC
GTTGTAAAACGACGGCCAGTCTTAAGCTCGGGCCC
Features (pLannotate 1.2.2; 10 found; start..end, strand, type, name):
      1..100     +  protein_bind   attL1: mutant version of attL; recombination site for the Gateway® LR reaction LR Clonase™
    106..1227    +  CDS            SLC35F2: S35F2_HUMAN - Experimental evidence at protein level: Swiss-Prot protein existence level 1. Putative solute transporter. From Homo sapiens (Human).
   1232..1331    -  protein_bind   attL2: mutant version of attL; recombination site for the Gateway® LR reaction LR Clonase™
   1349..1367    -  promoter       T7 promoter: promoter for bacteriophage T7 RNA polymerase
   1501..2310    +  CDS            KanR: aminoglycoside phosphotransferase; aph(3')-Ia; confers resistance to kanamycin in bacteria or G418 (Geneticin®) in eukaryotes
   2457..3045    +  rep_origin     ori: high-copy-number ColE1/pMB1/pBR322/pUC origin of replication
   3228..3320    +  CDS            lacI (fragment): lac repressor; lacI; The lac repressor binds to the lac operator to inhibit transcription in E. coli. This inhibition can be relieved by adding lactose or isopropyl-β-D-thiogalactopyranoside (IPTG).
   3375..3402    -  terminator     rrnB T2 terminator: transcription terminator T2 from the E. coli rrnB gene
   3534..3577    +  terminator     rrnB T1 terminator: Escherichia coli rrnB; transcription terminator T1 from the E. coli rrnB gene
   3624..3660    -  CDS            lacZα (fragment): LacZα fragment of β-galactosidase; lacZ fragment
