[The description below was written by a language model from this plasmid's Addgene catalogue record and pLannotate feature annotations shown in this document.]
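Description:
pDONR221-SLC35F2_STOP is a Gateway entry clone built on the pDONR221 backbone, carrying a codon-optimized open reading frame for human SLC35F2, a putative solute transporter of the solute carrier family. The sequenced plasmid is 3,675 nt and is maintained in E. coli through a high-copy ColE1/pUC-type origin of replication, with selection provided by a kanamycin resistance gene (aminoglycoside phosphotransferase). Although the catalogue lists the vector type as mammalian expression, the feature table shows no eukaryotic promoter or polyadenylation signal. The plasmid is therefore a shuttle for the ORF rather than an expression vector in its own right.

The roughly 1.1 kb SLC35F2 coding sequence sits between attL1 and attL2 sites, the recombination sites used in the Gateway LR reaction. LR Clonase transfers the ORF directionally into any attR-containing destination vector, which then supplies the promoter, tags and selection markers needed for the intended host. This version keeps a stop codon at the end of the ORF, so it suits untagged or N-terminally tagged expression; C-terminal fusions would not be read through. A companion clone without the stop codon exists for that purpose. A T7 promoter lies just outside attL2 in reverse orientation, and rrnB T1 and T2 terminators upstream of the cassette insulate the insert from read-through transcription from the backbone. Short lacI and lacZα fragments are backbone remnants with no evident function. M13 forward and reverse priming sites flank the insert for sequence verification. The plasmid belongs to a consortium collection of solute carrier clones made to support transporter research and drug discovery.
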