Addgene plasmid #161287: pDONR221-SLC35F2_STOP
Purpose: Gateway entry clone with codon-optimized ORF sequence for subcloning into custom expression vectors. Contains a STOP codon at the end of the codon-optimized ORF sequence.
Depositing lab: RESOLUTE Consortium & Giulio Superti-Furga. Depositing organization: CeMM Research Center for Molecular Medicine. Publication: The RESOLUTE consortium: unlocking SLC transporters for drug discovery. Superti-Furga G, Lackner D, Wiedmer T, Ingles-Prieto A, Barbosa B, Girardi E, Goldmann U, Gurtl B, Klavins K, Klimek C, Lindinger S, Lineiro-Retes E, Muller AC, Onstein S, Redinger G, Reil D, Sedlyarov V, Wolf G, Crawford M, Everley R, ... Steppan CM. Nat Rev Drug Discov. 2020 Jul;19(7):429-430. doi: 10.1038/d41573-020-00056-6. PubMed 32265506.
Backbone
  Vector backbone: pDONR221
  Backbone manufacturer: ThermoFisher Scientific
  Backbone size w/o insert (bp): 2550
  Vector type: Mammalian Expression
Growth in bacteria
  Bacterial resistance: Kanamycin, 50 μg/mL
  Growth temperature: 37°C
  Growth strain: NEB Stable
  Copy number: High Copy
Gene/Insert
  Gene/Insert name: SLC35F2 (alt name: FLJ13018)
  Species: H. sapiens (human)
  Insert size (bp): 1125
  Entrez Gene: SLC35F2 (a.k.a. HSNOV1)
  Cloning method: Gateway Cloning
  Sequencing primers: 5′ M13-fwd; 3′ M13-rev
Terms and licenses: Academic/Nonprofit Terms; Industry Terms
Depositor comments: This plasmid contains a STOP codon at the end of the codon-optimized ORF. For the version of this plasmid that does not contain a STOP codon, please see Addgene plasmid 132121 For more information on the full Resolute plasmid collection, please see www.addgene.org/depositor-collections/re-solute/. Please provide your feedback on this plasmid to the RESOLUTE consortium by filling out their RESOLUTE repository feedback form: https://forms.office.com/Pages/ResponsePage.aspx?id=0e05yklzmkS7rjFGQL4N7z4feCLQvEJAmVcOCM_u885UN1JJRko0Ukg4TVQwNTZLOUxPQVJWT1NHUCQlQCN0PWcu
How to cite: pDONR221-SLC35F2_STOP was a gift from RESOLUTE Consortium & Giulio Superti-Furga (Addgene plasmid # 161287 ; http://n2t.net/addgene:161287 ; RRID:Addgene_161287)
