>Addgene plasmid #161287 | pDONR221-SLC35F2_STOP | depositor partial sequence | sequence record 312509 | Codon-optimized ORF of SLC35F2
ATGGAGGCCGATAGCCCTGCAGGACCAGGAGCACCAGAGCCACTGGCCGAGGGCGCCGCCGCCGAGTTTA
GCTCCCTGCTGCGGAGAATCAAGGGCAAGCTGTTCACATGGAACATCCTGAAGACCATCGCCCTGGGCCA
GATGCTGTCTCTGTGCATCTGTGGCACAGCCATCACCAGCCAGTACCTGGCCGAGCGGTATAAGGTGAAC
ACACCAATGCTGCAGTCCTTCATCAATTACTGCCTGCTGTTTCTGATCTATACCGTGATGCTGGCCTTTC
GGTCCGGCTCTGATAACCTGCTGGTCATCCTGAAGAGAAAGTGGTGGAAGTACATCCTGCTGGGACTGGC
AGACGTGGAGGCCAATTATGTGATCGTGCGGGCCTACCAGTATACCACACTGACAAGCGTGCAGCTGCTG
GATTGCTTCGGCATCCCCGTGCTGATGGCCCTGTCCTGGTTTATCCTGCACGCCAGGTACCGCGTGATCC
ACTTCATCGCAGTGGCCGTGTGCCTGCTGGGAGTGGGAACCATGGTGGGAGCAGACATCCTGGCAGGAAG
GGAGGACAACAGCGGATCCGATGTGCTGATCGGCGACATCCTGGTGCTGCTGGGAGCATCCCTGTACGCC
ATCTCTAACGTGTGCGAGGAGTATATCGTGAAGAAGCTGAGCAGGCAGGAGTTCCTGGGAATGGTGGGAC
TGTTTGGCACCATCATCTCCGGCATCCAGCTGCTGATCGTGGAGTACAAGGATATCGCCTCTATCCACTG
GGACTGGAAGATCGCCCTGCTGTTCGTGGCCTTTGCCCTGTGCATGTTCTGTCTGTACTCCTTTATGCCT
CTGGTCATCAAGGTGACATCTGCCACCAGCGTGAATCTGGGCATCCTGACAGCCGATCTGTATTCTCTGT
TCGTGGGCCTGTTCCTGTTTGGCTACAAGTTTAGCGGCCTGTATATCCTGTCCTTCACCGTGATCATGGT
GGGCTTTATCCTGTATTGTTCTACCCCCACAAGAACCGCAGAGCCTGCAGAGTCTAGCGTGCCACCTGTG
ACAAGCATCGGCATCGACAACCTGGGCCTGAAGCTGGAGGAGAATCTGCAGGAGACCCACTCCGCCGTGC
TGTAA
